Addgene plasmid #192256: eIF3k sgRNA-2 PX459 plasmid
Purpose: expressing sgRNA-2 targeting eIF3k locus closed to stop coden
Depositing lab: Dieter Wolf. Depositing organization: Xiamen University. Publication: eIF3 mRNA selectivity profiling reveals eIF3k as a cancer-relevant regulator of ribosome content. Duan H, Zhang S, Zarai Y, Ollinger R, Wu Y, Sun L, Hu C, He Y, Tian G, Rad R, Kong X, Cheng Y, Tuller T, Wolf DA. EMBO J. 2023 Jun 15;42(12):e112362. doi: 10.15252/embj.2022112362. Epub 2023 May 8. PubMed 37155573.
Backbone
  Vector backbone: Px459VQR(Plasmid #101724)
  Vector type: Mammalian Expression, CRISPR
  Selectable markers: Puromycin
Growth in bacteria
  Bacterial resistance: Ampicillin, 100 μg/mL
  Growth temperature: 37°C
  Growth strain: DH5alpha
  Copy number: High Copy
Gene/Insert
  Gene/Insert name: sgRNA-2 targeting eIF3k locus closed to stop coden
  gRNA/shRNA sequence: TGGGAGGAGGCCATGATGCT
  Species: H. sapiens (human)
  Insert size (bp): 20
  Entrez Gene: EIF3K (a.k.a. ARG134, EIF3-p28, EIF3S12, HSPC029, M9, MSTP001, PLAC-24, PLAC24, PRO1474, PTD001)
  Cloning method: Restriction Enzyme; 5′ cloning site BbsI (unknown if destroyed); 3′ cloning site BbsI (unknown if destroyed)
  Sequencing primers: 5′ hU6-F_GAGGGCCTATTTCCCATGATT
Terms and licenses: Academic/Nonprofit Terms; Industry Terms: Not Available to Industry
Depositor comments: Please visit https://www.biorxiv.org/content/10.1101/2022.08.28.505560v2 for bioRxiv preprint.
How to cite: eIF3k sgRNA-2 PX459 plasmid was a gift from Dieter Wolf (Addgene plasmid # 192256 ; http://n2t.net/addgene:192256 ; RRID:Addgene_192256)
