[The description below was written by a language model from this plasmid's Addgene catalogue record and pLannotate feature annotations shown in this document.]
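Description:
eIF3k sgRNA-2 PX459 plasmid is an all-in-one mammalian CRISPR expression vector of about 9.2 kb, built on the Px459VQR backbone. It delivers a single guide RNA directed at the human EIF3K locus close to the stop codon. The 20-nt guide was inserted by restriction cloning at the BbsI sites between a human U6 RNA polymerase III promoter and the Streptococcus pyogenes Cas9 guide RNA scaffold, so U6 transcribes a complete chimeric sgRNA. In bacteria the plasmid replicates from a high-copy ColE1/pUC-type origin and is selected with ampicillin through the β-lactamase gene. An f1 phage origin is also present, along with small bom and rop fragments that look like backbone remnants or minor annotation hits.

The second expression unit uses a hybrid CBh-style promoter, made up of the CMV enhancer, chicken β-actin promoter fragments and a hybrid CBA/MVM intron, to drive S. pyogenes Cas9. The automated annotation labels only the N-terminal portion of the Cas9 coding region. The unannotated span running up to a nucleoplasmin nuclear localization signal presumably holds the rest of the nuclease. The backbone name suggests the VQR Cas9 variant, which has altered PAM specificity, but the feature table does not confirm this. A puromycin N-acetyltransferase gene lies downstream of the NLS and ahead of a bGH polyadenylation signal, which allows transient puromycin enrichment of transfected mammalian cells. The linker between Cas9 and PuroR is not annotated. A single AAV2 ITR follows the cassette.

The record gives the purpose only as expressing this guide near the EIF3K stop codon. That position would suit C-terminal editing or tagging of the endogenous gene, but no donor template is described.
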