Features (pLannotate 1.2.2; 19 found; start..end, strand, type, name):
      1..241     +  promoter       U6 promoter: RNA polymerase III promoter for human U6 snRNA
    271..346     +  misc_RNA       gRNA scaffold: guide RNA scaffold for the Streptococcus pyogenes CRISPR/Cas9 system
    353..396     +  misc_RNA       gRNA scaffold (fragment): guide RNA scaffold for the Streptococcus pyogenes CRISPR/Cas9 system
    443..728     +  enhancer       CMV enhancer: human cytomegalovirus immediate early enhancer; contains an 18-bp deletion relative to the standard CMV enhancer
    730..851     +  promoter       chicken β-actin promoter (fragment): contains a 21-bp deletion relative to the standard chicken β-actin promoter
    880..901     +  promoter       chicken β-actin promoter (fragment): No description available
   1008..1235    +  intron         hybrid intron: hybrid between chicken β-actin (CBA) and minute virus of mice (MMV) introns (Gray et al., 2011)
   1373..2974    +  CDS            Cas9(N): N-terminal portion of Streptococcus pyogenes Cas9 (Zetsche et al., 2015)
   5474..5521    +  CDS            nucleoplasmin NLS: bipartite nuclear localization signal from nucleoplasmin
   5591..6190    +  CDS            PuroR (fragment): puromycin N-acetyltransferase; pac from Streptomyces; confers resistance to puromycin
   6224..6335    +  polyA_signal   bGH poly(A) signal: bovine growth hormone polyadenylation signal
   6440..6580    +  repeat_region  AAV2 ITR: inverted terminal repeat of adeno-associated virus serotype 2 inverted
   6585..6636    -  misc_feature   bom (fragment): basis of mobility region from pBR322
   6655..7110    +  rep_origin     f1 ori (sequence partly withheld): f1 bacteriophage origin of replication; arrow indicates direction of (+) strand synthesis
   7111..7160    -  misc_feature   bom (fragment): basis of mobility region from pBR322
   7262..7297    -  CDS            rop (fragment): Rop protein, which maintains plasmids at low copy number; rop
   7392..7496    +  promoter       AmpR promoter: bla
   7497..8357    +  CDS            AmpR: β-lactamase; bla; confers resistance to ampicillin, carbenicillin, and related antibiotics
   8528..9116    +  rep_origin     ori: high-copy-number ColE1/pMB1/pBR322/pUC origin of replication
>Addgene plasmid #192256 | eIF3k sgRNA-2 PX459 plasmid | addgene full sequence | sequence record 381298 | Addgene NGS Result
GAGGGCCTATTTCCCATGATTCCTTCATATTTGCATATACGATACAAGGCTGTTAGAGAGATAATTGGAA
TTAATTTGACTGTAAACACAAAGATATTAGTACAAAATACGTGACGTAGAAAGTAATAATTTCTTGGGTA
GTTTGCAGTTTTAAAATTATGTTTTAAAATGGACTATCATATGCTTACCGTAACTTGAAAGTATTTCGAT
TTCTTGGCTTTATATATCTTGTGGAAAGGACGAAACACCGTGGGAGGAGGCCATGATGCTGTTTTAGAGC
TAGAAATAGCAAGTTAAAATAAGGCTAGTCCGTTATCAACTTGAAAAAGTGGCACCGAGTCGGTGCTTTT
TTGTTTTAGAGCTAGAAATAGCAAGTTAAAATAAGGCTAGTCCGTTTTTAGCGCGTGCGCCAATTCTGCA
GACAAATGGCTCTAGAGGTACCCGTTACATAACTTACGGTAAATGGCCCGCCTGGCTGACCGCCCAACGA
CCCCCGCCCATTGACGTCAATAGTAACGCCAATAGGGACTTTCCATTGACGTCAATGGGTGGAGTATTTA
CGGTAAACTGCCCACTTGGCAGTACATCAAGTGTATCATATGCCAAGTACGCCCCCTATTGACGTCAATG
ACGGTAAATGGCCCGCCTGGCATTGTGCCCAGTACATGACCTTATGGGACTTTCCTACTTGGCAGTACAT
CTACGTATTAGTCATCGCTATTACCATGGTCGAGGTGAGCCCCACGTTCTGCTTCACTCTCCCCATCTCC
CCCCCCTCCCCACCCCCAATTTTGTATTTATTTATTTTTTAATTATTTTGTGCAGCGATGGGGGCGGGGG
GGGGGGGGGGGGGGGCGCSGGGGGGGGGGGGGGGGGGGGGGGGGGGGGGGGGGGGGGGGGGGGGGGGKGS
GGCGGCAGCCAATCAGAGCGGCGCGCTCCGAAAGTTTCCTTTTATGGCGAGGCGGCGGCGGCGGCGGCCC
TATAAAAAGCGAAGCGCGCGGCGGGCGGGAGTCGCTGCGCGCTGCCTTCGCCCCGTGCCCCGCTCCGCCG
CCGCCTCGCGCCGCCCGCCCCGGCTCTGACTGACCGCGTTACTCCCACAGGTGAGCGGGCGGGACGGCCC
TTCTCCTCCGGGCTGTAATTAGCTGAGCAAGAGGTAAGGGTTTAAGGGATGGTTGGTTGGTGGGGTATTA
ATGTTTAATTACCTGGAGCACCTGCCTGAAATCACTTTTTTTCAGGTTGGACCGGTGCCACCATGGACTA
TAAGGACCACGACGGAGACTACAAGGATCATGATATTGATTACAAAGACGATGACGATAAGATGGCCCCA
AAGAAGAAGCGGAAGGTCGGTATCCACGGAGTCCCAGCAGCCGACAAGAAGTACAGCATCGGCCTGGACA
TCGGCACCAACTCTGTGGGCTGGGCCGTGATCACCGACGAGTACAAGGTGCCCAGCAAGAAATTCAAGGT
GCTGGGCAACACCGACCGGCACAGCATCAAGAAGAACCTGATCGGAGCCCTGCTGTTCGACAGCGGCGAA
ACAGCCGAGGCCACCCGGCTGAAGAGAACCGCCAGAAGAAGATACACCAGACGGAAGAACCGGATCTGCT
ATCTGCAAGAGATCTTCAGCAACGAGATGGCCAAGGTGGACGACAGCTTCTTCCACAGACTGGAAGAGTC
CTTCCTGGTGGAAGAGGATAAGAAGCACGAGCGGCACCCCATCTTCGGCAACATCGTGGACGAGGTGGCC
TACCACGAGAAGTACCCCACCATCTACCACCTGAGAAAGAAACTGGTGGACAGCACCGACAAGGCCGACC
TGCGGCTGATCTATCTGGCCCTGGCCCACATGATCAAGTTCCGGGGCCACTTCCTGATCGAGGGCGACCT
GAACCCCGACAACAGCGACGTGGACAAGCTGTTCATCCAGCTGGTGCAGACCTACAACCAGCTGTTCGAG
GAAAACCCCATCAACGCCAGCGGCGTGGACGCCAAGGCCATCCTGTCTGCCAGACTGAGCAAGAGCAGAC
GGCTGGAAAATCTGATCGCCCAGCTGCCCGGCGAGAAGAAGAATGGCCTGTTCGGAAACCTGATTGCCCT
GAGCCTGGGCCTGACCCCCAACTTCAAGAGCAACTTCGACCTGGCCGAGGATGCCAAACTGCAGCTGAGC
AAGGACACCTACGACGACGACCTGGACAACCTGCTGGCCCAGATCGGCGACCAGTACGCCGACCTGTTTC
TGGCCGCCAAGAACCTGTCCGACGCCATCCTGCTGAGCGACATCCTGAGAGTGAACACCGAGATCACCAA
GGCCCCCCTGAGCGCCTCTATGATCAAGAGATACGACGAGCACCACCAGGACCTGACCCTGCTGAAAGCT
CTCGTGCGGCAGCAGCTGCCTGAGAAGTACAAAGAGATTTTCTTCGACCAGAGCAAGAACGGCTACGCCG
GCTACATTGACGGCGGAGCCAGCCAGGAAGAGTTCTACAAGTTCATCAAGCCCATCCTGGAAAAGATGGA
CGGCACCGAGGAACTGCTCGTGAAGCTGAACAGAGAGGACCTGCTGCGGAAGCAGCGGACCTTCGACAAC
GGCAGCATCCCCCACCAGATCCACCTGGGAGAGCTGCACGCCATTCTGCGGCGGCAGGAAGATTTTTACC
CATTCCTGAAGGACAACCGGGAAAAGATCGAGAAGATCCTGACCTTCCGCATCCCCTACTACGTGGGCCC
TCTGGCCAGGGGAAACAGCAGATTCGCCTGGATGACCAGAAAGAGCGAGGAAACCATCACCCCCTGGAAC
TTCGAGGAAGTGGTGGACAAGGGCGCTTCCGCCCAGAGCTTCATCGAGCGGATGACCAACTTCGATAAGA
ACCTGCCCAACGAGAAGGTGCTGCCCAAGCACAGCCTGCTGTACGAGTACTTCACCGTGTATAACGAGCT
GACCAAAGTGAAATACGTGACCGAGGGAATGAGAAAGCCCGCCTTCCTGAGCGGCGAGCAGAAAAAGGCC
ATCGTGGACCTGCTGTTCAAGACCAACCGGAAAGTGACCGTGAAGCAGCTGAAAGAGGACTACTTCAAGA
AAATCGAGTGCTTCGACTCCGTGGAAATCTCCGGCGTGGAAGATCGGTTCAACGCCTCCCTGGGCACATA
CCACGATCTGCTGAAAATTATCAAGGACAAGGACTTCCTGGACAATGAGGAAAACGAGGACATTCTGGAA
GATATAGTGTTGACTCTTACCCTCTTTGAAGATCGGGAAATGATTGAGGAAAGACTAAAAACATACGCTC
ACCTGTTCGACGATAAGGTTATGAAACAGTTAAAGAGGCGTCGCTATACGGGCTGGGGACGATTGTCGCG
GAAACTTATCAACGGGATAAGAGACAAGCAAAGTGGTAAAACTATTCTCGATTTTCTAAAGAGCGACGGC
TTCGCCAATAGGAACTTTATGCAGCTGATCCATGATGACTCTTTAACCTTCAAAGAGGATATACAAAAGG
CACAGGTTTCCGGACAAGGGGACTCATTGCACGAACATATTGCGAATCTTGCTGGTTCGCCAGCCATCAA
AAAGGGCATACTCCAGACAGTCAAAGTAGTGGATGAGCTAGTTAAGGTCATGGGACGTCACAAACCGGAA
AACATTGTAATCGAGATGGCACGCGAAAATCAAACGACTCAGAAGGGGCAAAAAAACAGTCGAGAGCGGA
TGAAGAGAATAGAAGAGGGTATTAAAGAACTGGGCAGCCAGATCTTAAAGGAGCATCCTGTGGAAAATAC
CCAATTGCAGAACGAGAAACTTTACCTCTATTACCTACAAAATGGAAGGGACATGTATGTTGATCAGGAA
CTGGACATAAACCGTTTATCTGATTACGACGTCGATCACATTGTACCCCAATCCTTTTTGAAGGACGATT
CAATCGACAATAAAGTGCTTACACGCTCGGATAAGAACCGAGGGAAAAGTGACAATGTTCCAAGCGAGGA
AGTCGTAAAGAAAATGAAGAACTATTGGCGGCAGCTCCTAAATGCGAAACTGATAACGCAAAGAAAGTTC
GATAACTTAACTAAAGCTGAGAGGGGTGGCTTGTCTGAACTTGACAAGGCCGGATTTATTAAACGTCAGC
TCGTGGAAACCCGCCAAATCACAAAGCATGTTGCACAGATACTAGATTCCCGAATGAATACGAAATACGA
CGAGAACGATAAGCTGATTCGGGAAGTCAAAGTAATCACTTTAAAGTCAAAATTGGTGTCGGACTTCAGA
AAGGATTTTCAATTCTATAAAGTTAGGGAGATAAATAACTACCACCATGCGCACGACGCTTATCTTAATG
CCGTCGTAGGGACCGCACTCATTAAGAAATACCCGAAGCTAGAAAGTGAGTTTGTGTATGGTGATTACAA
AGTTTATGACGTCCGTAAGATGATCGCGAAAAGCGAACAGGAGATAGGCAAGGCTACAGCCAAATACTTC
TTTTATTCTAACATTATGAATTTCTTTAAGACGGAAATCACTCTGGCAAACGGAGAGATACGCAAACGAC
CTTTAATTGAAACCAATGGGGAGACAGGTGAAATCGTATGGGATAAGGGCCGGGACTTCGCGACGGTGAG
AAAAGTTTTGTCCATGCCCCAAGTCAACATAGTAAAGAAAACTGAGGTGCAGACCGGAGGGTTTTCAAAG
GAATCGATTCTTCCAAAAAGGAATAGTGATAAGCTCATCGCTCGTAAAAAGGACTGGGACCCGAAAAAGT
ACGGTGGCTTCGTGAGCCCTACAGTTGCCTATTCTGTCCTAGTAGTGGCAAAAGTTGAGAAGGGAAAATC
CAAGAAACTGAAGTCAGTCAAAGAATTATTGGGGATAACGATTATGGAGCGCTCGTCTTTTGAAAAGAAC
CCCATCGACTTCCTTGAGGCGAAAGGTTACAAGGAAGTAAAAAAGGATCTCATAATTAAACTACCAAAGT
ATAGTCTGTTTGAGTTAGAAAATGGCCGAAAACGGATGTTGGCTAGCGCCGGAGAGCTTCAAAAGGGGAA
CGAACTCGCACTACCGTCTAAATACGTGAATTTCCTGTATTTAGCGTCCCATTACGAGAAGTTGAAAGGT
TCACCTGAAGATAACGAACAGAAGCAACTTTTTGTTGAGCAGCACAAACATTATCTCGACGAAATCATAG
AGCAAATTTCGGAATTCAGTAAGAGAGTCATCCTAGCTGATGCCAATCTGGACAAAGTATTAAGCGCATA
CAACAAGCACAGGGATAAACCCATACGTGAGCAGGCGGAAAATATTATCCATTTGTTTACTCTTACCAAC
CTCGGCGCTCCAGCCGCATTCAAGTATTTTGACACAACGATAGATCGCAAACAGTACAGATCTACCAAGG
AGGTGCTAGACGCGACACTGATTCACCAATCCATCACGGGATTATATGAAACTCGGATAGATTTGTCACA
GCTTGGGGGTGACAAAAGGCCGGCGGCCACGAAAAAGGCCGGCCAGGCAAAAAAGAAAAAGGAATTCGGC
AGTGGAGAGGGCAGAGGAAGTCTGCTAACATGCGGTGACGTCGAGGAGAATCCTGGCCCAATGACCGAGT
ACAAGCCCACGGTGCGCCTCGCCACCCGCGACGACGTCCCCAGGGCCGTACGCACCCTCGCCGCCGCGTT
CGCCGACTACCCCGCCACGCGCCACACCGTCGATCCGGACCGCCACATCGAGCGGGTCACCGAGCTGCAA
GAACTCTTCCTCACGCGCGTCGGGCTCGACATCGGCAAGGTGTGGGTCGCGGACGACGGCGCCGCGGTGG
CGGTCTGGACCACGCCGGAGAGCGTCGAAGCGGGGGCGGTGTTCGCCGAGATCGGCCCGCGCATGGCCGA
GTTGAGCGGTTCCCGGCTGGCCGCGCAGCAACAGATGGAAGGCCTCCTGGCGCCGCACCGGCCCAAGGAG
CCCGCGTGGTTCCTGGCCACCGTCGGAGTCTCGCCCGACCACCAGGGCAAGGGTCTGGGCAGCGCCGTCG
TGCTCCCCGGAGTGGAGGCGGCCGAGCGCGCCGGGGTGCCCGCCTTCCTGGAGACCTCCGCGCCCCGCAA
CCTCCCCTTCTACGAGCGGCTCGGCTTCACCGTCACCGCCGACGTCGAGGTGCCCGAAGGACCGCGCACC
TGGTGCATGACCCGCAAGCCCGGTGCCTGAGAATTCTAACTAGAGCTCGCTGATCAGCCTCGACTGTGCC
TTCTAGTTGCCAGCCATCTGTTGTTTGCCCCTCCCCCGTGCCTTCCTTGACCCTGGAAGGTGCCACTCCC
ACTGTCCTTTCCTAATAAAATGAGGAAATTGCATCGCATTGTCTGAGTAGGTGTCATTCTATTCTGGGGG
GTGGGGTGGGGCAGGACAGCAAGGGGGAGGATTGGGAAGAGAATAGCAGGCATGCTGGGGAGCGGCCGCA
GGAACCCCTAGTGATGGAGTTGGCCACTCCCTCTCTGCGCGCTCGCTCGCTCACTGAGGCCGGGCGACCA
AAGGTCGCCCGACGCCCGGGCTTTGCCCGGGCGGCCTCAGTGAGCGAGCGAGCGCGCAGCTGCCTGCAGG
GGCGCCTGATGCGGTATTTTCTCCTTACGCATCTGTGCGGTATTTCACACCGCATA
[95 nt withheld, positions 6637-6731]
T
[46 nt withheld, positions 6733-6778]
C
[141 nt withheld, positions 6780-6920]
CCTTTGACGTTGGAGTCCACGTTCTTT
[37 nt withheld, positions 6948-6984]
ACTCTATCTCGGGCTATTCTTTTGATTTATAAGGGATTTTGCCGATTTCGGTCTATTGGTTAAAAAATGA
GCTGATTTAACAAAAATTTAACGCGAATTTTAACAAAATATTAACGTTTACAATTTTATGGTGCACTCTC
AGTACAATCTGCTCTGATGCCGCATAGTTAAGCCAGCCCCGACACCCGCCAACACCCGCTGACGCGCCCT
GACGGGCTTGTCTGCTCCCGGCATCCGCTTACAGACAAGCTGTGACCGTCTCCGGGAGCTGCATGTGTCA
GAGGTTTTCACCGTCATCACCGAAACGCGCGAGACGAAAGGGCCTCGTGATACGCCTATTTTTATAGGTT
AATGTCATGATAATAATGGTTTCTTAGACGTCAGGTGGCACTTTTCGGGGAAATGTGCGCGGAACCCCTA
TTTGTTTATTTTTCTAAATACATTCAAATATGTATCCGCTCATGAGACAATAACCCTGATAAATGCTTCA
ATAATATTGAAAAAGGAAGAGTATGAGTATTCAACATTTCCGTGTCGCCCTTATTCCCTTTTTTGCGGCA
TTTTGCCTTCCTGTTTTTGCTCACCCAGAAACGCTGGTGAAAGTAAAAGATGCTGAAGATCAGTTGGGTG
CACGAGTGGGTTACATCGAACTGGATCTCAACAGCGGTAAGATCCTTGAGAGTTTTCGCCCCGAAGAACG
TTTTCCAATGATGAGCACTTTTAAAGTTCTGCTATGTGGCGCGGTATTATCCCGTATTGACGCCGGGCAA
GAGCAACTCGGTCGCCGCATACACTATTCTCAGAATGACTTGGTTGAGTACTCACCAGTCACAGAAAAGC
ATCTTACGGATGGCATGACAGTAAGAGAATTATGCAGTGCTGCCATAACCATGAGTGATAACACTGCGGC
CAACTTACTTCTGACAACGATCGGAGGACCGAAGGAGCTAACCGCTTTTTTGCACAACATGGGGGATCAT
GTAACTCGCCTTGATCGTTGGGAACCGGAGCTGAATGAAGCCATACCAAACGACGAGCGTGACACCACGA
TGCCTGTAGCAATGGCAACAACGTTGCGCAAACTATTAACTGGCGAACTACTTACTCTAGCTTCCCGGCA
ACAATTAATAGACTGGATGGAGGCGGATAAAGTTGCAGGACCACTTCTGCGCTCGGCCCTTCCGGCTGGC
TGGTTTATTGCTGATAAATCTGGAGCCGGTGAGCGTGGAAGCCGCGGTATCATTGCAGCACTGGGGCCAG
ATGGTAAGCCCTCCCGTATCGTAGTTATCTACACGACGGGGAGTCAGGCAACTATGGATGAACGAAATAG
ACAGATCGCTGAGATAGGTGCCTCACTGATTAAGCATTGGTAACTGTCAGACCAAGTTTACTCATATATA
CTTTAGATTGATTTAAAACTTCATTTTTAATTTAAAAGGATCTAGGTGAAGATCCTTTTTGATAATCTCA
TGACCAAAATCCCTTAACGTGAGTTTTCGTTCCACTGAGCGTCAGACCCCGTAGAAAAGATCAAAGGATC
TTCTTGAGATCCTTTTTTTCTGCGCGTAATCTGCTGCTTGCAAACAAAAAAACCACCGCTACCAGCGGTG
GTTTGTTTGCCGGATCAAGAGCTACCAACTCTTTTTCCGAAGGTAACTGGCTTCAGCAGAGCGCAGATAC
CAAATACTGTTCTTCTAGTGTAGCCGTAGTTAGGCCACCACTTCAAGAACTCTGTAGCACCGCCTACATA
CCTCGCTCTGCTAATCCTGTTACCAGTGGCTGCTGCCAGTGGCGATAAGTCGTGTCTTACCGGGTTGGAC
TCAAGACGATAGTTACCGGATAAGGCGCAGCGGTCGGGCTGAACGGGGGGTTCGTGCACACAGCCCAGCT
TGGAGCGAACGACCTACACCGAACTGAGATACCTACAGCGTGAGCTATGAGAAAGCGCCACGCTTCCCGA
AGGGAGAAAGGCGGACAGGTATCCGGTAAGCGGCAGGGTCGGAACAGGAGAGCGCACGAGGGAGCTTCCA
GGGGGAAACGCCTGGTATCTTTATAGTCCTGTCGGGTTTCGCCACCTCTGACTTGAGCGTCGATTTTTGT
GATGCTCGTCAGGGGGGCGGAGCCTATGGAAAAACGCCAGCAACGCGGCCTTTTTACGGTTCCTGGCCTT
TTGCTGGCCTTTTGCTCACATGT
